Addgene plasmid #155252: pcDNA-rUSP19CYT-siRNAresistant
Purpose: for mammalian overexpression of the siRNA resistant CYT isoform of rat USP19
Depositing lab: Simon Wing. Depositing organization: Research Institute of the McGill University Health Centre.
Backbone
  Vector backbone: pcDNA 3.1/Myc-His A
  Backbone size w/o insert (bp): 5493
  Vector type: Mammalian Expression
  Selectable markers: Neomycin (select with G418)
Growth in bacteria
  Bacterial resistance: Ampicillin, 100 μg/mL
  Growth temperature: 37°C
  Growth strain: DH5alpha
  Copy number: High Copy
Gene/Insert
  Gene/Insert name: USP19 (CYT isoform) siRNA resistant
  Species: R. norvegicus (rat)
  Insert size (bp): 3969
  Mutation: Lys(23)AAG to AAA, Lys(24)AAG to AAA, Gln(26)CAG to CAA
  Entrez Gene: Usp19
  Promoter: CMV
  Tag / fusion protein: 6XHis-3XFlag (N terminal on insert)
  Cloning method: Restriction Enzyme; 5′ cloning site XbaI (not destroyed); 3′ cloning site PmeI (destroyed during cloning)
  Sequencing primers: 5′ T7; 3′ BGHreverse
Terms and licenses: Academic/Nonprofit Terms; Industry Terms: Not Available to Industry
How to cite: pcDNA-rUSP19CYT-siRNAresistant was a gift from Simon Wing (Addgene plasmid # 155252 ; http://n2t.net/addgene:155252 ; RRID:Addgene_155252)
