[The description below was written by a language model from this plasmid's Addgene catalogue record and pLannotate feature annotations shown in this document.]
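Description:
pcDNA-rUSP19CYT-siRNAresistant is a mammalian expression plasmid built on the pcDNA 3.1/Myc-His A backbone for overexpressing the CYT isoform of rat (R. norvegicus) USP19, a deubiquitinating enzyme. It is maintained in E. coli as a high-copy plasmid through a ColE1/pUC-type origin with ampicillin selection (AmpR under its bla promoter), and it also carries an f1 origin. For selecting stably transfected mammalian cells, an SV40 early promoter drives a neomycin phosphotransferase gene followed by an SV40 polyadenylation signal, conferring G418 resistance.

The expression cassette uses the human CMV immediate-early enhancer and promoter, followed by a T7 promoter that serves as a sequencing primer site. The open reading frame begins with an N-terminal 6xHis-3xFLAG tag; the annotation software detects the 3xFLAG directly and picks up the His stretch as a short fragment of a composite tag. A short linker of polylinker origin then leads into the roughly 4 kb Usp19 coding sequence, and transcripts end at the bovine growth hormone polyadenylation signal. The annotation finds no Myc or His tag downstream of the insert, so the backbone's C-terminal tags do not appear to be part of the product. Three silent codon changes have been introduced near the start of the coding region (two AAG-to-AAA changes at Lys23 and Lys24, and CAG to CAA at Gln26). These leave the protein sequence unchanged but disrupt the match to an siRNA target site.

The construct therefore suits knockdown-rescue experiments, in which endogenous USP19 is depleted by siRNA and the tagged, resistant CYT isoform is re-expressed to test specificity or isoform function. The tags allow detection or affinity purification. A few minor annotated fragments (HIV-1 LTR, ble, lacI) are likely short similarity matches within backbone sequence rather than functional elements.
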