Features (pLannotate 1.2.2; 23 found; start..end, strand, type, name):
    147..526     +  enhancer       CMV enhancer: human cytomegalovirus immediate early enhancer
    527..730     +  promoter       CMV promoter: human cytomegalovirus (CMV) immediate early promoter
    726..759     +  LTR            5' LTR (truncated) (fragment): truncated 5' long terminal repeat (LTR) from HIV-1
    775..793     +  promoter       T7 promoter: promoter for bacteriophage T7 RNA polymerase
    912..928     +  CDS            capTEV™ (fragment): composite tag for in vivo biotinylation, TEV protease cleavage, and 6xHis tagging
    930..995     +  CDS            3xFLAG: three tandem FLAG® epitope tags, followed by an enterokinase cleavage site
    998..1018    +  misc_feature   MCS (fragment): pBluescript multiple cloning site
   1029..4868    +  CDS            Usp19 (fragment): UBP19_RAT - Experimental evidence at protein level: Swiss-Prot protein existence level 1. Deubiquitinating enzyme that regulates the degradation of various proteins. Deubiquitinates and prevents proteasomal degradation of RNF123 which in turn stimulates CDKN1B ubiquitin-dependent degradation thereby playing a role in cell proliferation. Involved in decreased protein synthesis in atrophying skeletal muscle. Modulates transcription of major myofibrillar proteins. Also involved in turnover of endoplasmic-reticulum-associated degradation (ERAD) substrates. Regulates the stability of BIRC2/c-IAP1 a
   5019..5243    +  polyA_signal   bGH poly(A) signal: bovine growth hormone polyadenylation signal
   5247..5268    +  promoter       SV40 promoter (fragment): SV40 enhancer and early promoter
   5289..5717    +  rep_origin     f1 ori (sequence partly withheld): f1 bacteriophage origin of replication; arrow indicates direction of (+) strand synthesis
   5731..6060    +  promoter       SV40 promoter: SV40 enhancer and early promoter
   6127..6918    +  CDS            neo: KKA2_KLEPN - Also known as kan, nptII. Experimental evidence at protein level: Swiss-Prot protein existence level 1. Resistance to kanamycin, neomycin, paromomycin, ribostamycin, butirosin and gentamicin B. From Klebsiella pneumoniae.
   6944..7102    +  CDS            ble (fragment): BLE_KLEPN - Experimental evidence at protein level: Swiss-Prot protein existence level 1. Binding protein with a strong affinity to the bleomycin family of antibiotics. Binds to CL990; an antimitotic-antibiotic compound. From Klebsiella pneumoniae.
   7097..7218    +  polyA_signal   SV40 poly(A) signal: SV40 polyadenylation signal
   7291..7307    -  protein_bind   lac operator: The lac repressor binds to the lac operator to inhibit transcription in E. coli. This inhibition can be relieved by adding lactose or isopropyl-β-D-thiogalactopyranoside (IPTG). lac repressor encoded by lacI
   7315..7345    -  promoter       lac promoter: promoter for the E. coli lac operon
   7360..7381    -  protein_bind   CAP binding site: CAP binding activates transcription in the presence of cAMP. E. coli catabolite activator protein
   7394..7486    -  CDS            lacI (fragment): lac repressor; lacI; The lac repressor binds to the lac operator to inhibit transcription in E. coli. This inhibition can be relieved by adding lactose or isopropyl-β-D-thiogalactopyranoside (IPTG).
   7669..8257    -  rep_origin     ori: high-copy-number ColE1/pMB1/pBR322/pUC origin of replication
   8428..9288    -  CDS            AmpR: β-lactamase; bla; confers resistance to ampicillin, carbenicillin, and related antibiotics
   9289..9393    -  promoter       AmpR promoter: bla
   9452..9504    -  misc_feature   bom (fragment): basis of mobility region from pBR322
>Addgene plasmid #155252 | pcDNA-rUSP19CYT-siRNAresistant | addgene full sequence | sequence record 313955 | Addgene NGS Result
TGCTTGTGTGTTGGAGGTCGCTGAGTAGTGCGCGAGCAAAATTTAAGCTACAACAAGGCAAGGCTTGACC
GACAATTGCATGAAGAATCTGCTTAGGGTTAGGCGTTTTGCGCTGCTTCGCGATGTACGGGCCAGATATA
CGCGTTGACATTGATTATTGACTAGTTATTAATAGTAATCAATTACGGGGTCATTAGTTCATAGCCCATA
TATGGAGTTCCGCGTTACATAACTTACGGTAAATGGCCCGCCTGGCTGACCGCCCAACGACCCCCGCCCA
TTGACGTCAATAATGACGTATGTTCCCATAGTAACGCCAATAGGGACTTTCCATTGACGTCAATGGGTGG
AGTATTTACGGTAAACTGCCCACTTGGCAGTACATCAAGTGTATCATATGCCAAGTACGCCCCCTATTGA
CGTCAATGACGGTAAATGGCCCGCCTGGCATTATGCCCAGTACATGACCTTATGGGACTTTCCTACTTGG
CAGTACATCTACGTATTAGTCATCGCTATTACCATGGTGATGCGGTTTTGGCAGTACATCAATGGGCGTG
GATAGCGGTTTGACTCACGGGGATTTCCAAGTCTCCACCCCATTGACGTCAATGGGAGTTTGTTTTGGCA
CCAAAATCAACGGGACTTTCCAAAATGTCGTAACAACTCCGCCCCATTGACGCAAATGGGCGGTAGGCGT
GTACGGTGGGAGGTCTATATAAGCAGAGCTCTCTGGCTAACTAGAGAACCCACTGCTTACTGGCTTATCG
AAATTAATACGACTCACTATAGGGAGACCCAAGCTGGCTAGTTAAGCTTGGTACCGAGCTCGGATCCACT
AGTCCAGTGTGGTGGAATTCTGCAGATATCCAGCACAGTGGCGGCCGCTCGAGTCTAGAGCCACCATGGC
ACATCATCATCATCATCACGACTACAAAGACCATGACGGTGATTATAAAGATCATGACATCGATTACAAG
GATGACGATGACAAGCGCCCGGGCTGCAGGAATTCGATGGGTCCATGTGCTGGCACCAGTGCTACAGGCC
CAAGGAGGGGGCCTCCGGGATTGGAGGAGGCAACTAGTAAAAAAAAACAAAAGGATCGAGCAAACCAGGA
AAGTAAGGATGGAGATCCTAGGAGAGTGTCCATGCCTCGAAAGGAGCCCACCAAAGATGAACTGTTGCTC
GATTGGAGACAGAGTTCAGATAAGGTGGTTGTTAAGCTGCGCGTGGGAACAGGTCCCATATGTCTGGAGG
AAGTAGATGCTGCTTTCACAGACACGGACTGTGTGGTGAGGCTTCCAGATGGTCGGCAGTGGGGTGGTGT
CTTCTTTGCTGAAATACAAAGTTCTTGTACCAAAGTGCAGACTCACAAGGGTGGTCTTCTACAGTTGGCA
CTACCAAAGAAGGTGCCTCTTCTCACGTGGCCCTCTCTCCTGAAGAAACCTCTAGGGACCCAAGAACTGG
TGCCAGGATTGCGGTGCCAGGAGAACGGACAAGAACTGTCTCCCATTGCCCTGGAGCCAGGTTCTGAGCC
CCGCAGAGCTAAACAGGAAGCTCGAAACCAGAAGAGGGCCCAGGGCCGTGGTGAGGTAGGCTCAGGGGCT
AGCCCTGGGGCACAGGCAGGGCCCAGTGCCAAGAGGGCTGTTCATCTCTGCAGAGGGCCAGAAGGTGAAG
GGTCCATGGATGGGCCTGGCCCCCAGGGTGATGCCCCATCCTTCCTGTCCGACTCAGCTACGCAGGTTGA
GGCTGAGGAGCAGCTCCATGTTCCACCAGTGAACCCTCAAACAAGTCTCTTGGGCTCAGAGAAGAATTTA
GCCCTTTTGACAGTAGAGAAGACAGTGTCCCCCAGGAGTGACTCAGTCTCCCCAGTCATGATCCGGAACA
GAGACCCTGAGAAAGATGACCATTTCAAAGAGGAGATGGCAGTTGGAGCTGATCCTGCAGCCTTAGCGGA
TGAACCAGAGTCTATGGTGAACCTGGCATTTGTCAAGAATGATTCGTATGAGAAGGGGCCGGATTCAGTG
GTGGTGCACGTGTATGTGAAGGAGAGCCGCAGGGATACCTCTCGAGTACTTTTCCGAGAGCAGGACTTCA
CGCTGATCTTCCAGACCAGGGATGGAAATTTTCTGAGGCTGCATCCGGGCTGTGGGCCCCACACCATCTT
CCGCTGGCAGGTGAAGCTCAGGAACTTGATTGAGCCAGAGCAATGTACGTTTTGTTTCACGGCCTCTCGA
ATCGATATCTGCCTCCGGAAGCGGCAGAGTCAGCGCTGGGGGGGACTGGAGGCCCCTGCTACACGAGTGG
GTGGTGCAAAGGTTGCCGTGCCGACAGGTCCAACCCCTTTGGATTCAACCCCTCCAGGAGGTGGCCCCCT
CCCTCTGACTGGCCAGGAGGAAGCCAGGGCTGTAGAGAAGGAAAAACCCAAGGCTCGGTCAGAGGACTCG
GGGCTGGATGGTGTGGTGGCTCGCACCCCCTTGGAGCATGTTACCCCAAAGCCAGAACCGCACTTGGCCT
CGCCCAAACCCACATGTATGGTGCCTCCAATGCCTCATAGTCCAGTGAGTGGAGATAGTGTGGAGGAGGA
TGAAGAGGAAGAGAAGAAGGTTTGTCTCCCAGGCTTTACTGGCCTCGTCAACTTAGGGAACACCTGCTTC
ATGAATAGTGTCATTCAGTCTCTGTCCAACACTCGGGAGCTTCGTGACTTCTTCCACGACCGATCCTTTG
AGGCTGAGATTAACTACAATAACCCATTGGGGACTGGTGGGCGTCTGGCTATTGGCTTCGCTGTGCTGCT
CCGGGCCCTGTGGAAGGGCACTCACCAAGCCTTTCAACCCTCCAAGCTAAAGGCCATTGTAGCAAGCAAG
GCCAGCCAGTTTACAGGCTACGCACAGCATGATGCCCAAGAGTTCATGGCTTTCTTGTTGGATGGGCTGC
ATGAAGACCTGAATCGGATCCAAAACAAACCCTACACAGAGACTGTGGACTCAGATGGGCGACCTGACGA
GGTGGTGGCTGAAGAAGCATGGCAGCGGCACAAGATGAGGAACGACTCATTCATTGTGGACCTGTTTCAG
GGCCAGTACAAGTCAAAGCTGGTGTGCCCTGTGTGTGCCAAGGTCTCCATCACTTTTGACCCGTTCCTTT
ATCTGCCGGTACCCTTGCCACAAAAGCAAAAGGTTCTCCCCATATATTATTTTGCCAGAGAGCCCCATAG
CAAACCCATCAAGTTCCTGGTGAGCGTCAGCAAGGAGAACTCCAGCGCAAGCGAAGTTTTGGAGTCCCTC
TCTCAGAGTGTCCACGTGAAGCCTGAGAGCCTGCGCCTGGCTGAGGTAATTAAGAATCGTTTCCACCGTG
TTTTCTTGCCCTCCCACTCACTGGATGCTGTGTCGCCAACGGACGTGCTCCTGTGCTTTGAGCTGCTATC
CCCAGAATTGGCTAAGGAGAGGGTAGTGGTGCTAGAGGTGCAGCAGCGCCCCCAGGTACCCAGCATCCCT
ATCTCCAAGTGTGCAGCCTGCCAGCGGAAGCAGCAATCAGAAGATGAAAAACTGAAGCGTTGTACCCGTT
GCTACCGTGTGGGCTACTGCAACCAGTTCTGTCAGAAAACCCATTGGCCTGACCACAAAGGCCTCTGCCG
CCCCGAGAACATTGGCTACCCCTTCCTGGTCAGTGTACCTGCTTCACGCCTCACTTATGCCCGTCTTGCT
CAGCTACTAGAAGGTTATGCCCGGTACTCTGTGAGCGTATTCCAACCACCCTTCCAGCCTGGCCGAATGG
CTTTGGAATCACAGAGCCCTGGCTGTACCACGTTGCTTTCAACCAGCTCTCTGGAGGCTGGGGATAGTGA
AAGAGAACCCATTCAGCCTTCTGAGCTCCAGTTGGTGACTCCTGTGGCTGAGGGGGATACCGGGGCTCAC
CGCATGTGGCCACCTGCTGATCGGGGTCCTGTGCCTAGCACCAGTGGAATTTCTTCCGAGATGCTGGCCA
GTGGGCCTATGGAAGGGTGTTCCTTGCTTGCTGGTGAGAGGGTGTCTCGGCCTGAAGCTGCTGTGCCTGG
GTACCAGCACTCACGTGAGTCTGTGAGCGCCCACACGCCCCAGTTCTTCATCTATAAAATTGATGCGTCA
AGCCGTGAGCAGCGGCTGGAGGACAAAGGGGACACTCCACTGGAGCTAGGTGATGACTGTAGCCTGGCTC
TGGTGTGGCGGAACAACGAACGCCTTCAGGAGTTTGTGCTGGTGGCCTCCAAGGAGCTGGAGTGTGCTGA
AGACCCAGGCTCCGCTGGTGAGGCTGCCCGTGCTGGCCACTTCACCCTGGACCAGTGCCTCAATCTCTTT
ACACGGCCTGAAGTGCTGGCACCTGAGGAAGCCTGGTACTGCCCACAGTGCAAACAGCATCGAGAGGCCT
CCAAGCAGCTGCTGCTGTGGCGCCTACCAAATGTGCTCATCGTGCAGCTCAAGCGTTTCTCCTTTCGTAG
CTTCATTTGGCGTGACAAGATCAATGACTTGGTGGAGTTTCCAGTTCGGAACCTGGACTTGAGCAAGTTC
TGTATTGGTCAGAAAGAGGAGCAGCTGCCTAGCTATGACCTGTATGCAGTCATCAACCACTACGGAGGCA
TGATCGGCGGCCACTACACTGCCTGTGCACGGCTGCCCAGTGACCGTAGTAGCCAGCGCAGTGACGTGGG
CTGGCGCTTGTTTGATGACAGCACGGTGACAACAGTAGACGAGAGCCAGGTGGTGACACGCTATGCCTAT
GTGCTCTTCTACCGTCGGCGGAACTCTCCTGTGGAGAGGCCCCCCAGGGCAGCTCACGCTGAACACCACC
CAGACCTAGGCCCTGCAGCCGAGGCTGCTGCCAGCCAGGGACTAGGCCCTGGCCAGGCCCCCGAGGTGGC
CCCCACGCGGACAGCCCCTGAACGATTCGTCCCCCCTGTGGACCGCCCAGCCCCCACGTACAGCAACATG
GAGGAGGTCGATTAGCAGGTCCGTCGAAAACCCGCTGATCAGCCTCGACTGTGCCTTCTAGTTGCCAGCC
ATCTGTTGTTTGCCCCTCCCCCGTGCCTTCCTTGACCCTGGAAGGTGCCACTCCCACTGTCCTTTCCTAA
TAAAATGAGGAAATTGCATCGCATTGTCTGAGTAGGTGTCATTCTATTCTGGGGGGTGGGGTGGGGCAGG
ACAGCAAGGGGGAGGATTGGGAAGACAATAGCAGGCATGCTGGGGATGCGGTGGGCTCTATGGCTTCTGA
GGCGGAAAGAACCAGCTGGGGCTCTAGGGGGTATCCCC
[124 nt withheld, positions 5289-5412]
C
[91 nt withheld, positions 5414-5504]
A
[49 nt withheld, positions 5506-5554]
CCTTTGACGTTGGAGTCCACGTTCTTT
[37 nt withheld, positions 5582-5618]
ACCCTATCTCGGTCTATTCTTTTGATTTATAAGGGATTTTGCCGATTTCGGCCTATTGGTTAAAAAATGA
GCTGATTTAACAAAAATTTAACGCGAATTAATTCTGTGGAATGTGTGTCAGTTAGGGTGTGGAAAGTCCC
CAGGCTCCCCAGCAGGCAGAAGTATGCAAAGCATGCATCTCAATTAGTCAGCAACCAGGTGTGGAAAGTC
CCCAGGCTCCCCAGCAGGCAGAAGTATGCAAAGCATGCATCTCAATTAGTCAGCAACCATAGTCCCGCCC
CTAACTCCGCCCATCCCGCCCCTAACTCCGCCCAGTTCCGCCCATTCTCCGCCCCATGGCTGACTAATTT
TTTTTATTTATGCAGAGGCCGAGGCCGCCTCTGCCTCTGAGCTATTCCAGAAGTAGTGAGGAGGCTTTTT
TGGAGGCCTAGGCTTTTGCAAAAAGCTCCCGGGAGCTTGTATATCCATTTTCGGATCTGATCAAGAGACA
GGATGAGGATCGTTTCGCATGATTGAACAAGATGGATTGCACGCAGGTTCTCCGGCCGCTTGGGTGGAGA
GGCTATTCGGCTATGACTGGGCACAACAGACAATCGGCTGCTCTGATGCCGCCGTGTTCCGGCTGTCAGC
GCAGGGGCGCCCGGTTCTTTTTGTCAAGACCGACCTGTCCGGTGCCCTGAATGAACTGCAGGACGAGGCA
GCGCGGCTATCGTGGCTGGCCACGACGGGCGTTCCTTGCGCAGCTGTGCTCGACGTTGTCACTGAAGCGG
GAAGGGACTGGCTGCTATTGGGCGAAGTGCCGGGGCAGGATCTCCTGTCATCTCACCTTGCTCCTGCCGA
GAAAGTATCCATCATGGCTGATGCAATGCGGCGGCTGCATACGCTTGATCCGGCTACCTGCCCATTCGAC
CACCAAGCGAAACATCGCATCGAGCGAGCACGTACTCGGATGGAAGCCGGTCTTGTCGATCAGGATGATC
TGGACGAAGAGCATCAGGGGCTCGCGCCAGCCGAACTGTTCGCCAGGCTCAAGGCGCGCATGCCCGACGG
CGAGGATCTCGTCGTGACCCATGGCGATGCCTGCTTGCCGAATATCATGGTGGAAAATGGCCGCTTTTCT
GGATTCATCGACTGTGGCCGGCTGGGTGTGGCGGACCGCTATCAGGACATAGCGTTGGCTACCCGTGATA
TTGCTGAAGAGCTTGGCGGCGAATGGGCTGACCGCTTCCTCGTGCTTTACGGTATCGCCGCTCCCGATTC
GCAGCGCATCGCCTTCTATCGCCTTCTTGACGAGTTCTTCTGAGCGGGACTCTGGGGTTCGCGAAATGAC
CGACCAAGCGACGCCCAACCTGCCATCACGAGATTTCGATTCCACCGCCGCCTTCTATGAAAGGTTGGGC
TTCGGAATCGTTTTCCGGGACGCCGGCTGGATGATCCTCCAGCGCGGGGATCTCATGCTGGAGTTCTTCG
CCCACCCCAACTTGTTTATTGCAGCTTATAATGGTTACAAATAAAGCAATAGCATCACAAATTTCACAAA
TAAAGCATTTTTTTCACTGCATTCTAGTTGTGGTTTGTCCAAACTCATCAATGTATCTTATCATGTCTGT
ATACCGTCGACCTCTAGCTAGAGCTTGGCGTAATCATGGTCATAGCTGTTTCCTGTGTGAAATTGTTATC
CGCTCACAATTCCACACAACATACGAGCCGGAAGCATAAAGTGTAAAGCCTGGGGTGCCTAATGAGTGAG
CTAACTCACATTAATTGCGTTGCGCTCACTGCCCGCTTTCCAGTCGGGAAACCTGTCGTGCCAGCTGCAT
TAATGAATCGGCCAACGCGCGGGGAGAGGCGGTTTGCGTATTGGGCGCTCTTCCGCTTCCTCGCTCACTG
ACTCGCTGCGCTCGGTCGTTCGGCTGCGGCGAGCGGTATCAGCTCACTCAAAGGCGGTAATACGGTTATC
CACAGAATCAGGGGATAACGCAGGAAAGAACATGTGAGCAAAAGGCCAGCAAAAGGCCAGGAACCGTAAA
AAGGCCGCGTTGCTGGCGTTTTTCCATAGGCTCCGCCCCCCTGACGAGCATCACAAAAATCGACGCTCAA
GTCAGAGGTGGCGAAACCCGACAGGACTATAAAGATACCAGGCGTTTCCCCCTGGAAGCTCCCTCGTGCG
CTCTCCTGTTCCGACCCTGCCGCTTACCGGATACCTGTCCGCCTTTCTCCCTTCGGGAAGCGTGGCGCTT
TCTCATAGCTCACGCTGTAGGTATCTCAGTTCGGTGTAGGTCGTTCGCTCCAAGCTGGGCTGTGTGCACG
AACCCCCCGTTCAGCCCGACCGCTGCGCCTTATCCGGTAACTATCGTCTTGAGTCCAACCCGGTAAGACA
CGACTTATCGCCACTGGCAGCAGCCACTGGTAACAGGATTAGCAGAGCGAGGTATGTAGGCGGTGCTACA
GAGTTCTTGAAGTGGTGGCCTAACTACGGCTACACTAGAAGAACAGTATTTGGTATCTGCGCTCTGCTGA
AGCCAGTTACCTTCGGAAAAAGAGTTGGTAGCTCTTGATCCGGCAAACAAACCACCGCTGGTAGCGGTGG
TTTTTTTGTTTGCAAGCAGCAGATTACGCGCAGAAAAAAAGGATCTCAAGAAGATCCTTTGATCTTTTCT
ACGGGGTCTGACGCTCAGTGGAACGAAAACTCACGTTAAGGGATTTTGGTCATGAGATTATCAAAAAGGA
TCTTCACCTAGATCCTTTTAAATTAAAAATGAAGTTTTAAATCAATCTAAAGTATATATGAGTAAACTTG
GTCTGACAGTTACCAATGCTTAATCAGTGAGGCACCTATCTCAGCGATCTGTCTATTTCGTTCATCCATA
GTTGCCTGACTCCCCGTCGTGTAGATAACTACGATACGGGAGGGCTTACCATCTGGCCCCAGTGCTGCAA
TGATACCGCGAGACCCACGCTCACCGGCTCCAGATTTATCAGCAATAAACCAGCCAGCCGGAAGGGCCGA
GCGCAGAAGTGGTCCTGCAACTTTATCCGCCTCCATCCAGTCTATTAATTGTTGCCGGGAAGCTAGAGTA
AGTAGTTCGCCAGTTAATAGTTTGCGCAACGTTGTTGCCATTGCTACAGGCATCGTGGTGTCACGCTCGT
CGTTTGGTATGGCTTCATTCAGCTCCGGTTCCCAACGATCAAGGCGAGTTACATGATCCCCCATGTTGTG
CAAAAAAGCGGTTAGCTCCTTCGGTCCTCCGATCGTTGTCAGAAGTAAGTTGGCCGCAGTGTTATCACTC
ATGGTTATGGCAGCACTGCATAATTCTCTTACTGTCATGCCATCCGTAAGATGCTTTTCTGTGACTGGTG
AGTACTCAACCAAGTCATTCTGAGAATAGTGTATGCGGCGACCGAGTTGCTCTTGCCCGGCGTCAATACG
GGATAATACCGCGCCACATAGCAGAACTTTAAAAGTGCTCATCATTGGAAAACGTTCTTCGGGGCGAAAA
CTCTCAAGGATCTTACCGCTGTTGAGATCCAGTTCGATGTAACCCACTCGTGCACCCAACTGATCTTCAG
CATCTTTTACTTTCACCAGCGTTTCTGGGTGAGCAAAAACAGGAAGGCAAAATGCCGCAAAAAAGGGAAT
AAGGGCGACACGGAAATGTTGAATACTCATACTCTTCCTTTTTCAATATTATTGAAGCATTTATCAGGGT
TATTGTCTCATGAGCGGATACATATTTGAATGTATTTAGAAAAATAAACAAATAGGGGTTCCGCGCACAT
TTCCCCGAAAAGTGCCACCTGACGTCGACGGATCGGGAGATCTCCCGATCCCCTATGGTGCACTCTCAGT
ACAATCTGCTCTGATGCCGCATAGTTAAGCCAGTATCTGCTCCC
